>Addgene plasmid #98269 | UKNP4.3.1 | depositor full sequence | sequence record 180187 | UKNP4.3.1 sequence 7248 bps
GACGGATCGGGAGATCTCCCGATCCCCTATGGTCGACTCTCAGTACAATCTGCTCTGATGCCGCATAGTT
AAGCCAGTATCTGCTCCCTGCTTGTGTGTTGGAGGTCGCTGAGTAGTGCGCGAGCAAAATTTAAGCTACA
ACAAGGCAAGGCTTGACCGACAATTGCATGAAGAATCTGCTTAGGGTTAGGCGTTTTGCGCTGCTTCGCG
ATGTACGGGCCAGATATACGCGTTGACATTGATTATTGACTAGTTATTAATAGTAATCAATTACGGGGTC
ATTAGTTCATAGCCCATATATGGAGTTCCGCGTTACATAACTTACGGTAAATGGCCCGCCTGGCTGACCG
CCCAACGACCCCCGCCCATTGACGTCAATAATGACGTATGTTCCCATAGTAACGCCAATAGGGACTTTCC
ATTGACGTCAATGGGTGGACTATTTACGGTAAACTGCCCACTTGGCAGTACATCAAGTGTATCATATGCC
AAGTACGCCCCCTATTGACGTCAATGACGGTAAATGGCCCGCCTGGCATTATGCCCAGTACATGACCTTA
TGGGACTTTCCTACTTGGCAGTACATCTACGTATTAGTCATCGCTATTACCATGGTGATGCGGTTTTGGC
AGTACATCAATGGGCGTGGATAGCGGTTTGACTCACGGGGATTTCCAAGTCTCCACCCCATTGACGTCAA
TGGGAGTTTGTTTTGGCACCAAAATCAACGGGACTTTCCAAAATGTCGTAACAACTCCGCCCCATTGACG
CAAATGGGCGGTAGGCGTGTACGGTGGGAGGTCTATATAAGCAGAGCTCTCTGGCTAACTAGAGAACCCA
CTGCTTACTGGCTTATCGAAATTAATACGACTCACTATAGGGAGACCCAAGCTGGCTAGTTAAGCTTGGT
ACCGAGCTCGGATCCAGTACCCTTCACCATGGGTTGCTCTTTCTCTATCTTCCTTCTGGCACTTCTCTCG
TGCCTGACTGTCCCAGCATCTGCTCAACACTACCGGAACGTCTCGGGTATCTACTATGTCACCAATGATT
GCCCGAACTCCAGTATCGTGTATGAAGCTGACAATCACATTATGCATCTACCGGGGTGTATACCCTGTGT
GAGAACTGGGAACATTTCGCGCTGTTGGATATCTTTAACACCTACAGTGGCTGTCCCCTACCTCGGAGCC
TCGCTTGTGTCGGTACGCCGGCACGTGGACCTGATGGTGGGTGCAGCTACCCTATGTTCTGCCCTCTACG
TTGGAGACCTCTGTGGAGGTGCCTTCCTGGTAGGGCAGATGTTCACCTTCCGACCGCGTCGTCACTGGAC
TACCCAGGGATGCAATTGTTCCATCTACTTGGGCCATATCACGGGCCATAGGATGGCTTGGGACATGATG
ATGAACTGGAGCCCTGCCACTACAATGGTCCTCGCTCAGATCATGAGGATCCCCTCTGTCCTCATCGACA
TGCTCGGTGGGGGTCATTGGGGTGTCCTAGCGGGGATTGCATTCTTCAGTATGCAGGCTAATTGGGCTAA
AGTCATCCTGATTTTATTCCTGTTCGCTGGTGTGGACGCTACCACCCGCGTCACTGGAGGGTCTGTGGCC
CAGGGGGCCAGTGCCATCGCTGGCTTGTTCTCGCCTGGAGCGCAGCAACACCTTCAGCTCATCAACACGA
ACGGGAGTTGGCACATCAACAGGACTGCTCTCAACTGCAACGACAGCTTGAGCACGGGGTTTTTGGCCGG
CCTATTCTACGCCCGTAAGTTCAACAGCTCTGGGTGCCCGGAGAGGCTTGCTGCGTGCAAACGCTTAGAA
GAGCTCGACCAGGGCTGGGGCCGACTTGGGACGGCTAACATCAGCGGTCCATCCGATGATAAACCCTATT
GCTGGAATTACGGGCCCCGCCCGTGTGGGATAATACCCGCGCGGAGTGTGTGTGGCCCTGTCTACTGTTT
TACTCCCAGCCCCGTAGTCGTTGGCACAACTGACAGGCTCGGGGTCCCCACCTACAACTGGGGGGAGAAT
GAGACTGATGTATTTGTCTTGAACACCACCAGGCCTCCAGGCGGTGGGTGGTTTGGATGTACTTGGATGA
ACAGTACGGGGTTTACGAAGACCTGTGGGGTGCCCCCCTGCTTGGTCTTTACCAGCAGAGGCAACTGGTC
CTGCCCCACCGACTGCTTCAGGAAACACCCGGAGACCACCTACGCCAAGTGCGGCTCAGGCCCCTGGCTT
ACGCCGCGGTGCCTGGTCCATTACTCTTACAGGCTGTGGCACTACCCGTGCACTGTCAACTACACCATCT
TCAAGACCAGGATGTACATTGGCGGCATTGAGCACCGTCTGGAAGTGGCCTGCAATTGGACTAGGGGGGA
ACCATGTAGCTTGGAGCACAGAGATCGTGCCGAGCTCTCCCCCTTGCTGCTCACCACTACACAAATGCAA
ATCCTCCCCTGCTCTTTCACGCCTTTGCCGGCACTCTCCACTGGCCTGCTGCATCTCCACCAGAACATCG
TGGACATTCAGTACCTTTATGGGATTGGATCATCCGTGGTATCGTGGGCAATCAAGTGGGAGTACGTCGT
GTTGGCTTTCCTGCTGCTTGCAGATGCCCGGATTTGCGCATGCCTCTGGATGATGATGCTTGTGGCACAG
GATGAGGCCTAAAAGGGTCAAGACAATTCTGCAGATATCCAGCACAGTGGCGGCCGCTCGAGTCTAGAGG
GCCCGCGGTTCGAAGGTAAGCCTATCCCTAACCCTCTCCTCGGTCTCGATTCTACGCGTACCGGTCATCA
TCACCATCACCATTGAGTTTAAACCCGCTGATCAGCCTCGACTGTGCCTTCTAGTTGCCAGCCATCTGTT
GTTTGCCCCTCCCCCGTGCCTTCCTTGACCCTGGAAGGTGCCACTCCCACTGTCCTTTCCTAATAAAATG
AGGAAATTGCATCGCATTGTCTGAGTAGGTGTCATTCTATTCTGGGGGGTGGGGTGGGGCAGGACAGCAA
GGGGGAGGATTGGGAAGACAATAGCAGGCATGCTGGGGATGCGGTGGGCTCTATGGCTTCTGAGGCGGAA
AGAACCAGCTGGGGCTCTAGGGGGTATCCCC
[124 nt withheld, positions 3112-3235]
C
[32 nt withheld, positions 3237-3268]
CA
[57 nt withheld, positions 3271-3327]
A
[49 nt withheld, positions 3329-3377]
CCTTTGACGTTGGAGTCCACGTTCTTT
[37 nt withheld, positions 3405-3441]
ACCCTATCTCGGTCTATTCTTTTGATTTATAAGGGATTTTGGGGATTTCGGCCTATTGGTTAAAAAATGA
GCTGATTTAACAAAAATTTAACGCGAATTAATTCTGTGGAATGTGTGTCAGTTAGGGTGTGGAAAGTCCC
CAGGCTCCCCAGGCAGGCAGAAGTATGCAAAGCATGCATCTCAATTAGTCAGCAACCAGGTGTGGAAAGT
CCCCAGGCTCCCCAGCAGGCAGAAGTATGCAAAGCATGCATCTCAATTAGTCAGCAACCATAGTCCCGCC
CCTAACTCCGCCCATCCCGCCCCTAACTCCGCCCAGTTCCGCCCATTCTCCGCCCCATGGCTGACTAATT
TTTTTTATTTATGCAGAGGCCGAGGCCGCCTCTGCCTCTGAGCTATTCCAGAAGTAGTGAGGAGGCTTTT
TTGGAGGCCTAGGCTTTTGCAAAAAGCTCCCGGGAGCTTGTATATCCATTTTCGGATCTGATCAAGAGAC
AGGATGAGGATCGTTTCGCATGATTGAACAAGATGGATTGCACGCAGGTTCTCCGGCCGCTTGGGTGGAG
AGGCTATTCGGCTATGACTGGGCACAACAGACAATCGGCTGCTCTGATGCCGCCGTGTTCCGGCTGTCAG
CGCAGGGGCGCCCGGTTCTTTTTGTCAAGACCGACCTGTCCGGTGCCCTGAATGAACTGCAGGACGAGGC
AGCGCGGCTATCGTGGCTGGCCACGACGGGCGTTCCTTGCGCAGCTGTGCTCGACGTTGTCACTGAAGCG
GGAAGGGACTGGCTGCTATTGGGCGAAGTGCCGGGGCAGGATCTCCTGTCATCTCACCTTGCTCCTGCCG
AGAAAGTATCCATCATGGCTGATGCAATGCGGCGGCTGCATACGCTTGATCCGGCTACCTGCCCATTCGA
CCACCAAGCGAAACATCGCATCGAGCGAGCACGTACTCGGATGGAAGCCGGTCTTGTCGATCAGGATGAT
CTGGACGAAGAGCATCAGGGGCTCGCGCCAGCCGAACTGTTCGCCAGGCTCAAGGCGCGCATGCCCGACG
GCGAGGATCTCGTCGTGACCCATGGCGATGCCTGCTTGCCGAATATCATGGTGGAAAATGGCCGCTTTTC
TGGATTCATCGACTGTGGCCGGCTGGGTGTGGCGGACCGCTATCAGGACATAGCGTTGGCTACCCGTGAT
ATTGCTGAAGAGCTTGGCGGCGAATGGGCTGACCGCTTCCTCGTGCTTTACGGTATCGCCGCTCCCGATT
CGCAGCGCATCGCCTTCTATCGCCTTCTTGACGAGTTCTTCTGAGCGGGACTCTGGGGTTCGCGAAATGA
CCGACCAAGCGACGCCCAACCTGCCATCACGAGATTTCGATTCCACCGCCGCCTTCTATGAAAGGTTGGG
CTTCGGAATCGTTTTCCGGGACGCCGGCTGGATGATCCTCCAGCGCGGGGATCTCATGCTGGAGTTCTTC
GCCCACCCCAACTTGTTTATTGCAGCTTATAATGGTTACAAATAAAGCAATAGCATCACAAATTTCACAA
ATAAAGCATTTTTTTCACTGCATTCTAGTTGTGGTTTGTCCAAACTCATCAATGTATCTTATCATGTCTG
TATACCGTCGACCTCTAGCTAGAGCTTGGCGTAATCATGGTCATAGCTGTTTCCTGTGTGAAATTGTTAT
CCGCTCACAATTCCACACAACATACGAGCCGGAAGCATAAAGTGTAAAGCCTGGGGTGCCTAATGAGTGA
GCTAACTCACATTAATTGCGTTGCGCTCACTGCCCGCTTTCCAGTCGGGAAACCTGTCGTGCCAGCTGCA
TTAATGAATCGGCCAACGCGCGGGGAGAGGCGGTTTGCGTATTGGGCGCTCTTCCGCTTCCTCGCTCACT
GACTCGCTGCGCTCGGTCGTTCGGCTGCGGCGAGCGGTATCAGCTCACTCAAAGGCGGTAATACGGTTAT
CCACAGAATCAGGGGATAACGCAGGAAAGAACATGTGAGCAAAAGGCCAGCAAAAGGCCAGGAACCGTAA
AAAGGCCGCGTTGCTGGCGTTTTTCCATAGGCTCCGCCCCCCTGACGAGCATCACAAAAATCGACGCTCA
AGTCAGAGGTGGCGAAACCCGACAGGACTATAAAGATACCAGGCGTTTCCCCCTGGAAGCTCCCTCGTGC
GCTCTCCTGTTCCGACCCTGCCGCTTACCGGATACCTGTCCGCCTTTCTCCCTTCGGGAAGCGTGGCGCT
TTCTCAATGCTCACGCTGTAGGTATCTCAGTTCGGTGTAGGTCGTTCGCTCCAAGCTGGGCTGTGTGCAC
GAACCCCCCGTTCAGCCCGACCGCTGCGCCTTATCCGGTAACTATCGTCTTGAGTCCAACCCGGTAAGAC
ACGACTTATCGCCACTGGCAGCAGCCACTGGTAACAGGATTAGCAGAGCGAGGTATGTAGGCGGTGCTAC
AGAGTTCTTGAAGTGGTGGCCTAACTACGGCTACACTAGAAGGACAGTATTTGGTATCTGCGCTCTGCTG
AAGCCAGTTACCTTCGGAAAAAGAGTTGGTAGCTCTTGATCCGGCAAACAAACCACCGCTGGTAGCGGTG
GTTTTTTTGTTTGCAAGCAGCAGATTACGCGCAGAAAAAAAGGATCTCAAGAAGATCCTTTGATCTTTTC
TACGGGGTCTGACGCTCAGTGGAACGAAAACTCACGTTAAGGGATTTTGGTCATGAGATTATCAAAAAGG
ATCTTCACCTAGATCCTTTTAAATTAAAAATGAAGTTTTAAATCAATCTAAAGTATATATGAGTAAACTT
GGTCTGACAGTTACCAATGCTTAATCAGTGAGGCACCTATCTCAGCGATCTGTCTATTTCGTTCATCCAT
AGTTGCCTGACTCCCCGTCGTGTAGATAACTACGATACGGGAGGGCTTACCATCTGGCCCCAGTGCTGCA
ATGATACCGCGAGACCCACGCTCACCGGCTCCAGATTTATCAGCAATAAACCAGCCAGCCGGAAGGGCCG
AGCGCAGAAGTGGTCCTGCAACTTTATCCGCCTCCATCCAGTCTATTAATTGTTGCCGGGAAGCTAGAGT
AAGTAGTTCGCCAGTTAATAGTTTGCGCAACGTTGTTGCCATTGCTACAGGCATCGTGGTGTCACGCTCG
TCGTTTGGTATGGCTTCATTCAGCTCCGGTTCCCAACGATCAAGGCGAGTTACATGATCCCCCATGTTGT
GCAAAAAAGCGGTTAGCTCCTTCGGTCCTCCGATCGTTGTCAGAAGTAAGTTGGCCGCAGTGTTATCACT
CATGGTTATGGCAGCACTGCATAATTCTCTTACTGTCATGCCATCCGTAAGATGCTTTTCTGTGACTGGT
GAGTACTCAACCAAGTCATTCTGAGAATAGTGTATGCGGCGACCGAGTTGCTCTTGCCCGGCGTCAATAC
GGGATAATACCGCGCCACATAGCAGAACTTTAAAAGTGCTCATCATTGGAAAACGTTCTTCGGGGCGAAA
ACTCTCAAGGATCTTACCGCTGTTGAGATCCAGTTCGATGTAACCCACTCGTGCACCCAACTGATCTTCA
GCATCTTTTACTTTCACCAGCGTTTCTGGGTGAGCAAAAACAGGAAGGCAAAATGCCGCAAAAAAGGGAA
TAAGGGCGACACGGAAATGTTGAATACTCATACTCTTCCTTTTTCAATATTATTGAAGCATTTATCAGGG
TTATTGTCTCATGAGCGGATACATATTTGAATGTATTTAGAAAAATAAACAAATAGGGGTTCCGCGCACA
TTTCCCCGAAAAGTGCCACCTGACGTC
Features (pLannotate 1.2.2; 21 found; start..end, strand, type, name):
     36..80      -  misc_feature   bom (fragment): basis of mobility region from pBR322
    235..614     +  enhancer       CMV enhancer: human cytomegalovirus immediate early enhancer
    615..818     +  promoter       CMV promoter: human cytomegalovirus (CMV) immediate early promoter
    814..847     +  LTR            5' LTR (truncated) (fragment): truncated 5' long terminal repeat (LTR) from HIV-1
    863..881     +  promoter       T7 promoter: promoter for bacteriophage T7 RNA polymerase
    942..2669    +  CDS            POLG_HCVGL (fragment): Experimental evidence at protein level: Swiss-Prot protein existence level 1. [Protease NS2]: Cysteine protease required for the proteolytic auto-cleavage between the non-structural proteins NS2 and NS3 (By similarity). The N-terminus of NS3 is required for the function of NS2 protease (active region NS2-3) (By similarity). Promotes the initiation of viral particle assembly by mediating the interaction between structural and non-structural proteins (By similarity). From Hepatitis C virus (isolate Glasgow) (HCV).
   2745..2786    +  CDS            V5 tag: epitope tag from simian virus 5
   2842..3066    +  polyA_signal   bGH poly(A) signal: bovine growth hormone polyadenylation signal
   3070..3091    +  promoter       SV40 promoter (fragment): SV40 enhancer and early promoter
   3112..3540    +  rep_origin     f1 ori (sequence partly withheld): f1 bacteriophage origin of replication; arrow indicates direction of (+) strand synthesis
   3554..3884    +  promoter       SV40 promoter: SV40 enhancer and early promoter
   3951..4742    +  CDS            neo: KKA2_KLEPN - Also known as kan, nptII. Experimental evidence at protein level: Swiss-Prot protein existence level 1. Resistance to kanamycin, neomycin, paromomycin, ribostamycin, butirosin and gentamicin B. From Klebsiella pneumoniae.
   4768..4926    +  CDS            ble (fragment): BLE_KLEPN - Experimental evidence at protein level: Swiss-Prot protein existence level 1. Binding protein with a strong affinity to the bleomycin family of antibiotics. Binds to CL990; an antimitotic-antibiotic compound. From Klebsiella pneumoniae.
   4921..5042    +  polyA_signal   SV40 poly(A) signal: SV40 polyadenylation signal
   5115..5131    -  protein_bind   lac operator: The lac repressor binds to the lac operator to inhibit transcription in E. coli. This inhibition can be relieved by adding lactose or isopropyl-β-D-thiogalactopyranoside (IPTG). lac repressor encoded by lacI
   5139..5169    -  promoter       lac promoter: promoter for the E. coli lac operon
   5184..5205    -  protein_bind   CAP binding site: CAP binding activates transcription in the presence of cAMP. E. coli catabolite activator protein
   5218..5310    -  CDS            lacI (fragment): lac repressor; lacI; The lac repressor binds to the lac operator to inhibit transcription in E. coli. This inhibition can be relieved by adding lactose or isopropyl-β-D-thiogalactopyranoside (IPTG).
   5493..6081    -  rep_origin     ori: high-copy-number ColE1/pMB1/pBR322/pUC origin of replication
   6252..7112    -  CDS            AmpR: β-lactamase; bla; confers resistance to ampicillin, carbenicillin, and related antibiotics
   7113..7217    -  promoter       AmpR promoter: bla
