>Addgene plasmid #98269 | UKNP4.3.1 | addgene full sequence | sequence record 190096 | Addgene NGS Result
GGGAGATCTCCCGATCCCCTATGGTGCACTCTCAGTACAATCTGCTCTGATGCCGCATAGTTAAGCCAGT
ATCTGCTCCCTGCTTGTGTGTTGGAGGTCGCTGAGTAGTGCGCGAGCAAAATTTAAGCTACAACAAGGCA
AGGCTTGACCGACAATTGCATGAAGAATCTGCTTAGGGTTAGGCGTTTTGCGCTGCTTCGCGATGTACGG
GCCAGATATACGCGTTGACATTGATTATTGACTAGTTATTAATAGTAATCAATTACGGGGTCATTAGTTC
ATAGCCCATATATGGAGTTCCGCGTTACATAACTTACGGTAAATGGCCCGCCTGGCTGACCGCCCAACGA
CCCCCGCCCATTGACGTCAATAATGACGTATGTTCCCATAGTAACGCCAATAGGGACTTTCCATTGACGT
CAATGGGTGGAGTATTTACGGTAAACTGCCCACTTGGCAGTACATCAAGTGTATCATATGCCAAGTACGC
CCCCTATTGACGTCAATGACGGTAAATGGCCCGCCTGGCATTATGCCCAGTACATGACCTTATGGGACTT
TCCTACTTGGCAGTACATCTACGTATTAGTCATCGCTATTACCATGGTGATGCGGTTTTGGCAGTACATC
AATGGGCGTGGATAGCGGTTTGACTCACGGGGATTTCCAAGTCTCCACCCCATTGACGTCAATGGGAGTT
TGTTTTGGCACCAAAATCAACGGGACTTTCCAAAATGTCGTAACAACTCCGCCCCATTGACGCAAATGGG
CGGTAGGCGTGTACGGTGGGAGGTCTATATAAGCAGAGCTCTCTGGCTAACTAGAGAACCCACTGCTTAC
TGGCTTATCGAAATTAATACGACTCACTATAGGGAGACCCAAGCTGGCTAGTTAAGCTTGGTACCGAGCT
CGGATCCACTAGTCCAGTGTGGTGGAATTGCCCTTCACCATGGGTTGCTCTTTCTCTATCTTCCTTCTGG
CACTTCTCTCGTGCCTGACTGTCCCAGCATCTGCTCAACACTACCGGAACGTCTCGGGTATCTACTATGT
CACCAATGATTGCCCGAACTCCAGTATCGTGTATGAAGCTGACAATCACATTATGCATCTACCGGGGTGT
ATACCCTGTGTGAGAACTGGGAACATTTCGCGCTGTTGGATATCTTTAACACCTACAGTGGCTGTCCCCT
ACCTCGGAGCCTCGCTTGTGTCGGTACGCCGGCACGTGGACCTGATGGTGGGTGCAGCTACCCTATGTTC
TGCCCTCTACGTTGGAGACCTCTGTGGAGGTGCCTTCCTGGTAGGGCAGATGTTCACCTTCCGACCGCGT
CGTCACTGGACTACCCAGGGATGCAATTGTTCCATCTACTTGGGCCATATCACGGGCCATAGGATGGCTT
GGGACATGATGATGAACTGGAGCCCTGCCACTACAATGGTCCTCGCTCAGATCATGAGGATCCCCTCTGT
CCTCATCGACATGCTCGGTGGGGGTCATTGGGGTGTCCTAGCGGGGATTGCATTCTTCAGTATGCAGGCT
AATTGGGCTAAAGTCATCCTGATTTTATTCCTGTTCGCTGGTGTGGACGCTACCACCCGCGTCACTGGAG
GGTCTGTGGCCCAGGGGGCCAGTGCCATCGCTGGCTTGTTCTCGCCTGGAGCGCAGCAACACCTTCAGCT
CATCAACACGAACGGGAGTTGGCACATCAACAGGACTGCTCTCAACTGCAACGACAGCTTGAGCACGGGG
TTTTTGGCCGGCCTATTCTACGCCCGTAAGTTCAACAGCTCTGGGTGCCCGGAGAGGCTTGCTGCGTGCA
AACGCTTAGAAGAGCTCGACCAGGGCTGGGGCCGACTTGGGACGGCTAACATCAGCGGTCCATCCGATGA
TAAACCCTATTGCTGGAATTACGGGCCCCGCCCGTGTGGGATAATACCCGCGCGGAGTGTGTGTGGCCCT
GTCTACTGTTTTACTCCCAGCCCCGTAGTCGTTGGCACAACTGACAGGCTCGGGGTCCCCACCTACAACT
GGGGGGAGAATGAGACTGATGTATTTGTCTTGAACACCACCAGGCCTCCAGGCGGTGGGTGGTTTGGATG
TACTTGGATGAACAGTACGGGGTTTACGAAGACCTGTGGGGTGCCCCCCTGCTTGGTCTTTACCAGCAGA
GGCAACTGGTCCTGCCCCACCGACTGCTTCAGGAAACACCCGGAGACCACCTACGCCAAGTGCGGCTCAG
GCCCCTGGCTTACGCCGCGGTGCCTGGTCCATTACTCTTACAGGCTGTGGCACTACCCGTGCACTGTCAA
CTACACCATCTTCAAGACCAGGATGTACATTGGCGGCATTGAGCACCGTCTGGAAGTGGCCTGCAATTGG
ACTAGGGGGGAACCATGTAGCTTGGAGCACAGAGATCGTGCCGAGCTCTCCCCCTTGCTGCTCACCACTA
CACAAATGCAAATCCTCCCCTGCTCTTTCACGCCTTTGCCGGCACTCTCCACTGGCCTGCTGCATCTCCA
CCAGAACATCGTGGACATTCAGTACCTTTATGGGATTGGATCATCCGTGGTATCGTGGGCAATCAAGTGG
GAGTACGTCGTGTTGGCTTTCCTGCTGCTTGCAGATGCCCGGATTTGCGCATGCCTCTGGATGATGATGC
TTGTGGCACAGGATGAGGCCTAACTGTCAAGGGCAATTCTGCAGATATCCAGCACAGTGGCGGCCGCTCG
AGTCTAGAGGGCCCGCGGTTCGAAGGTAAGCCTATCCCTAACCCTCTCCTCGGTCTCGATTCTACGCGTA
CCGGTCATCATCACCATCACCATTGAGTTTAAACCCGCTGATCAGCCTCGACTGTGCCTTCTAGTTGCCA
GCCATCTGTTGTTTGCCCCTCCCCCGTGCCTTCCTTGACCCTGGAAGGTGCCACTCCCACTGTCCTTTCC
TAATAAAATGAGGAAATTGCATCGCATTGTCTGAGTAGGTGTCATTCTATTCTGGGGGGTGGGGTGGGGC
AGGACAGCAAGGGGGAGGATTGGGAAGACAATAGCAGGCATGCTGGGGATGCGGTGGGCTCTATGGCTTC
TGAGGCGGAAAGAACCAGCTGGGGCTCTAGGGGGTATCCCC
[124 nt withheld, positions 3122-3245]
C
[91 nt withheld, positions 3247-3337]
A
[49 nt withheld, positions 3339-3387]
CCTTTGACGTTGGAGTCCACGTTCTTT
[37 nt withheld, positions 3415-3451]
ACCCTATCTCGGTCTATTCTTTTGATTTATAAGGGATTTTGCCGATTTCGGCCTATTGGTTAAAAAATGA
GCTGATTTAACAAAAATTTAACGCGAATTAATTCTGTGGAATGTGTGTCAGTTAGGGTGTGGAAAGTCCC
CAGGCTCCCCAGCAGGCAGAAGTATGCAAAGCATGCATCTCAATTAGTCAGCAACCAGGTGTGGAAAGTC
CCCAGGCTCCCCAGCAGGCAGAAGTATGCAAAGCATGCATCTCAATTAGTCAGCAACCATAGTCCCGCCC
CTAACTCCGCCCATCCCGCCCCTAACTCCGCCCAGTTCCGCCCATTCTCCGCCCCATGGCTGACTAATTT
TTTTTATTTATGCAGAGGCCGAGGCCGCCTCTGCCTCTGAGCTATTCCAGAAGTAGTGAGGAGGCTTTTT
TGGAGGCCTAGGCTTTTGCAAAAAGCTCCCGGGAGCTTGTATATCCATTTTCGGATCTGATCAAGAGACA
GGATGAGGATCGTTTCGCATGATTGAACAAGATGGATTGCACGCAGGTTCTCCGGCCGCTTGGGTGGAGA
GGCTATTCGGCTATGACTGGGCACAACAGACAATCGGCTGCTCTGATGCCGCCGTGTTCCGGCTGTCAGC
GCAGGGGCGCCCGGTTCTTTTTGTCAAGACCGACCTGTCCGGTGCCCTGAATGAACTGCAGGACGAGGCA
GCGCGGCTATCGTGGCTGGCCACGACGGGCGTTCCTTGCGCAGCTGTGCTCGACGTTGTCACTGAAGCGG
GAAGGGACTGGCTGCTATTGGGCGAAGTGCCGGGGCAGGATCTCCTGTCATCTCACCTTGCTCCTGCCGA
GAAAGTATCCATCATGGCTGATGCAATGCGGCGGCTGCATACGCTTGATCCGGCTACCTGCCCATTCGAC
CACCAAGCGAAACATCGCATCGAGCGAGCACGTACTCGGATGGAAGCCGGTCTTGTCGATCAGGATGATC
TGGACGAAGAGCATCAGGGGCTCGCGCCAGCCGAACTGTTCGCCAGGCTCAAGGCGCGCATGCCCGACGG
CGAGGATCTCGTCGTGACCCATGGCGATGCCTGCTTGCCGAATATCATGGTGGAAAATGGCCGCTTTTCT
GGATTCATCGACTGTGGCCGGCTGGGTGTGGCGGACCGCTATCAGGACATAGCGTTGGCTACCCGTGATA
TTGCTGAAGAGCTTGGCGGCGAATGGGCTGACCGCTTCCTCGTGCTTTACGGTATCGCCGCTCCCGATTC
GCAGCGCATCGCCTTCTATCGCCTTCTTGACGAGTTCTTCTGAGCGGGACTCTGGGGTTCGCGAAATGAC
CGACCAAGCGACGCCCAACCTGCCATCACGAGATTTCGATTCCACCGCCGCCTTCTATGAAAGGTTGGGC
TTCGGAATCGTTTTCCGGGACGCCGGCTGGATGATCCTCCAGCGCGGGGATCTCATGCTGGAGTTCTTCG
CCCACCCCAACTTGTTTATTGCAGCTTATAATGGTTACAAATAAAGCAATAGCATCACAAATTTCACAAA
TAAAGCATTTTTTTCACTGCATTCTAGTTGTGGTTTGTCCAAACTCATCAATGTATCTTATCATGTCTGT
ATACCGTCGACCTCTAGCTAGAGCTTGGCGTAATCATGGTCATAGCTGTTTCCTGTGTGAAATTGTTATC
CGCTCACAATTCCACACAACATACGAGCCGGAAGCATAAAGTGTAAAGCCTGGGGTGCCTAATGAGTGAG
CTAACTCACATTAATTGCGTTGCGCTCACTGCCCGCTTTCCAGTCGGGAAACCTGTCGTGCCAGCTGCAT
TAATGAATCGGCCAACGCGCGGGGAGAGGCGGTTTGCGTATTGGGCGCTCTTCCGCTTCCTCGCTCACTG
ACTCGCTGCGCTCGGTCGTTCGGCTGCGGCGAGCGGTATCAGCTCACTCAAAGGCGGTAATACGGTTATC
CACAGAATCAGGGGATAACGCAGGAAAGAACATGTGAGCAAAAGGCCAGCAAAAGGCCAGGAACCGTAAA
AAGGCCGCGTTGCTGGCGTTTTTCCATAGGCTCCGCCCCCCTGACGAGCATCACAAAAATCGACGCTCAA
GTCAGAGGTGGCGAAACCCGACAGGACTATAAAGATACCAGGCGTTTCCCCCTGGAAGCTCCCTCGTGCG
CTCTCCTGTTCCGACCCTGCCGCTTACCGGATACCTGTCCGCCTTTCTCCCTTCGGGAAGCGTGGCGCTT
TCTCATAGCTCACGCTGTAGGTATCTCAGTTCGGTGTAGGTCGTTCGCTCCAAGCTGGGCTGTGTGCACG
AACCCCCCGTTCAGCCCGACCGCTGCGCCTTATCCGGTAACTATCGTCTTGAGTCCAACCCGGTAAGACA
CGACTTATCGCCACTGGCAGCAGCCACTGGTAACAGGATTAGCAGAGCGAGGTATGTAGGCGGTGCTACA
GAGTTCTTGAAGTGGTGGCCTAACTACGGCTACACTAGAAGAACAGTATTTGGTATCTGCGCTCTGCTGA
AGCCAGTTACCTTCGGAAAAAGAGTTGGTAGCTCTTGATCCGGCAAACAAACCACCGCTGGTAGCGGTGG
TTTTTTTGTTTGCAAGCAGCAGATTACGCGCAGAAAAAAAGGATCTCAAGAAGATCCTTTGATCTTTTCT
ACGGGGTCTGACGCTCAGTGGAACGAAAACTCACGTTAAGGGATTTTGGTCATGAGATTATCAAAAAGGA
TCTTCACCTAGATCCTTTTAAATTAAAAATGAAGTTTTAAATCAATCTAAAGTATATATGAGTAAACTTG
GTCTGACAGTTACCAATGCTTAATCAGTGAGGCACCTATCTCAGCGATCTGTCTATTTCGTTCATCCATA
GTTGCCTGACTCCCCGTCGTGTAGATAACTACGATACGGGAGGGCTTACCATCTGGCCCCAGTGCTGCAA
TGATACCGCGAGACCCACGCTCACCGGCTCCAGATTTATCAGCAATAAACCAGCCAGCCGGAAGGGCCGA
GCGCAGAAGTGGTCCTGCAACTTTATCCGCCTCCATCCAGTCTATTAATTGTTGCCGGGAAGCTAGAGTA
AGTAGTTCGCCAGTTAATAGTTTGCGCAACGTTGTTGCCATTGCTACAGGCATCGTGGTGTCACGCTCGT
CGTTTGGTATGGCTTCATTCAGCTCCGGTTCCCAACGATCAAGGCGAGTTACATGATCCCCCATGTTGTG
CAAAAAAGCGGTTAGCTCCTTCGGTCCTCCGATCGTTGTCAGAAGTAAGTTGGCCGCAGTGTTATCACTC
ATGGTTATGGCAGCACTGCATAATTCTCTTACTGTCATGCCATCCGTAAGATGCTTTTCTGTGACTGGTG
AGTACTCAACCAAGTCATTCTGAGAATAGTGTATGCGGCGACCGAGTTGCTCTTGCCCGGCGTCAATACG
GGATAATACCGCGCCACATAGCAGAACTTTAAAAGTGCTCATCATTGGAAAACGTTCTTCGGGGCGAAAA
CTCTCAAGGATCTTACCGCTGTTGAGATCCAGTTCGATGTAACCCACTCGTGCACCCAACTGATCTTCAG
CATCTTTTACTTTCACCAGCGTTTCTGGGTGAGCAAAAACAGGAAGGCAAAATGCCGCAAAAAAGGGAAT
AAGGGCGACACGGAAATGTTGAATACTCATACTCTTCCTTTTTCAATATTATTGAAGCATTTATCAGGGT
TATTGTCTCATGAGCGGATACATATTTGAATGTATTTAGAAAAATAAACAAATAGGGGTTCCGCGCACAT
TTCCCCGAAAAGTGCCACCTGACGTCGACGGATC
Features (pLannotate 1.2.2; 21 found; start..end, strand, type, name):
     20..72      -  misc_feature   bom (fragment): basis of mobility region from pBR322
    227..606     +  enhancer       CMV enhancer: human cytomegalovirus immediate early enhancer
    607..810     +  promoter       CMV promoter: human cytomegalovirus (CMV) immediate early promoter
    806..839     +  LTR            5' LTR (truncated) (fragment): truncated 5' long terminal repeat (LTR) from HIV-1
    855..873     +  promoter       T7 promoter: promoter for bacteriophage T7 RNA polymerase
    953..2680    +  CDS            POLG_HCVGL (fragment): Experimental evidence at protein level: Swiss-Prot protein existence level 1. [Protease NS2]: Cysteine protease required for the proteolytic auto-cleavage between the non-structural proteins NS2 and NS3 (By similarity). The N-terminus of NS3 is required for the function of NS2 protease (active region NS2-3) (By similarity). Promotes the initiation of viral particle assembly by mediating the interaction between structural and non-structural proteins (By similarity). From Hepatitis C virus (isolate Glasgow) (HCV).
   2755..2796    +  CDS            V5 tag: epitope tag from simian virus 5
   2852..3076    +  polyA_signal   bGH poly(A) signal: bovine growth hormone polyadenylation signal
   3080..3101    +  promoter       SV40 promoter (fragment): SV40 enhancer and early promoter
   3122..3550    +  rep_origin     f1 ori (sequence partly withheld): f1 bacteriophage origin of replication; arrow indicates direction of (+) strand synthesis
   3564..3893    +  promoter       SV40 promoter: SV40 enhancer and early promoter
   3960..4751    +  CDS            neo: KKA2_KLEPN - Also known as kan, nptII. Experimental evidence at protein level: Swiss-Prot protein existence level 1. Resistance to kanamycin, neomycin, paromomycin, ribostamycin, butirosin and gentamicin B. From Klebsiella pneumoniae.
   4777..4935    +  CDS            ble (fragment): BLE_KLEPN - Experimental evidence at protein level: Swiss-Prot protein existence level 1. Binding protein with a strong affinity to the bleomycin family of antibiotics. Binds to CL990; an antimitotic-antibiotic compound. From Klebsiella pneumoniae.
   4930..5051    +  polyA_signal   SV40 poly(A) signal: SV40 polyadenylation signal
   5124..5140    -  protein_bind   lac operator: The lac repressor binds to the lac operator to inhibit transcription in E. coli. This inhibition can be relieved by adding lactose or isopropyl-β-D-thiogalactopyranoside (IPTG). lac repressor encoded by lacI
   5148..5178    -  promoter       lac promoter: promoter for the E. coli lac operon
   5193..5214    -  protein_bind   CAP binding site: CAP binding activates transcription in the presence of cAMP. E. coli catabolite activator protein
   5227..5319    -  CDS            lacI (fragment): lac repressor; lacI; The lac repressor binds to the lac operator to inhibit transcription in E. coli. This inhibition can be relieved by adding lactose or isopropyl-β-D-thiogalactopyranoside (IPTG).
   5502..6090    -  rep_origin     ori: high-copy-number ColE1/pMB1/pBR322/pUC origin of replication
   6261..7121    -  CDS            AmpR: β-lactamase; bla; confers resistance to ampicillin, carbenicillin, and related antibiotics
   7122..7226    -  promoter       AmpR promoter: bla
