[The description below was written by a language model from this plasmid's Addgene catalogue record and pLannotate feature annotations shown in this document.]
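Description:
UKNP4.3.1 is a mammalian expression plasmid built on the Invitrogen pcDNA3.1 V5-His TOPO backbone. It carries the E1E2 envelope glycoprotein region of hepatitis C virus, amplified from patient serum and inserted by TOPO cloning. The name follows the United Kingdom Nottingham Panel convention of genotype, patient number and clone number, so this is a genotype 4 isolate, patient 3, clone 1. In E. coli the plasmid replicates from a high-copy ColE1/pUC-type origin and is selected with ampicillin through the bla gene. An f1 origin is also present. For mammalian cells, an SV40 early promoter drives a neomycin phosphotransferase cassette ending in an SV40 polyadenylation signal, which would allow G418 selection of stable transfectants.

The insert is recorded as 1,734 bp and is annotated as a roughly 1.7 kb fragment matching the HCV polyprotein. The annotation tool's text about NS2 protease comes from the matched reference polyprotein entry and does not describe the cloned segment. The insert lies downstream of the CMV immediate-early enhancer and promoter and upstream of the bovine growth hormone polyadenylation signal. A T7 promoter sits between the CMV promoter and the insert. A V5 epitope tag from the backbone lies downstream of the insert, but the record does not say whether it is read in frame with E1E2 or excluded by a stop codon. Short hits to an HIV-1 LTR, ble and lacI are fragments and look like backbone remnants or incidental matches.

The depositor sequence (7,248 nt) and the repository's sequencing result (7,265 nt) show the same feature layout. The plasmid belongs to a diverse panel of patient-derived HCV glycoproteins intended for vaccine research and for profiling sensitivity to neutralising monoclonal antibodies.
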