Addgene plasmid #98269: UKNP4.3.1
Purpose: Expression of HCV E1E2 genes cloned from patient serum. United Kingdom Nottingham Panel x.xx.xx (genotype.patient number.clone number)
Depositing lab: Jonathan Ball. Depositing organization: University of Nottingham. Publication: A Diverse Panel of Hepatitis C Virus Glycoproteins for Use in Vaccine Research Reveals Extremes of Monoclonal Antibody Neutralization Resistance. Urbanowicz RA, McClure CP, Brown RJ, Tsoleridis T, Persson MA, Krey T, Irving WL, Ball JK, Tarr AW. J Virol. 2015 Dec 23;90(7):3288-301. doi: 10.1128/JVI.02700-15. PubMed 26699643.
Backbone
  Vector backbone: pcDNA3.1_V5-His_Topo
  Backbone manufacturer: Invitrogen
  Vector type: Mammalian Expression
Growth in bacteria
  Bacterial resistance: Ampicillin, 100 μg/mL
  Growth temperature: 37°C
  Growth strain: DH5alpha
  Copy number: High Copy
Gene/Insert
  Gene/Insert name: HCV E1E2 (alt name: UKNP4.3.1)
  Species: Hepatitis C virus
  Insert size (bp): 1734
  GenBank ID: KU285223.1
  Cloning method: TOPO Cloning
  Sequencing primers: 5′ T7F; 3′ bGHR
Terms and licenses: Academic/Nonprofit Terms; Industry Terms: Not Available to Industry
How to cite: UKNP4.3.1 was a gift from Jonathan Ball (Addgene plasmid # 98269 ; http://n2t.net/addgene:98269 ; RRID:Addgene_98269)
